Addgene plasmid #179552: dCas9-GCN5 FL
Purpose: encodes S. pyogenes dCas9 with c-terminal fusion of full length human GCN5 driven by EF-1alpha promoter
Depositing lab: Isaac Hilton. Depositing organization: Rice University. Publication: Systematic comparison of CRISPR-based transcriptional activators uncovers gene-regulatory features of enhancer-promoter interactions. Wang K, Escobar M, Li J, Mahata B, Goell J, Shah S, Cluck M, Hilton IB. Nucleic Acids Res. 2022 Aug 12;50(14):7842-7855. doi: 10.1093/nar/gkac582. PubMed 35849129.
Backbone
  Vector backbone: LentiCRISPR v2
  Vector type: Mammalian Expression, Lentiviral
  Selectable markers: Puromycin
Growth in bacteria
  Bacterial resistance: Ampicillin, 100 μg/mL
  Growth temperature: 37°C
  Growth strain: NEB Stable
  Copy number: High Copy
Gene/Insert
  Gene/Insert name: S. pyogenes dCas9 with c-terminal fusion of full length human GCN5
  Species: H. sapiens (human)
  Insert size (bp): 6669
  Mutation: D10A; H840A in S.pyogenes Cas9
  Entrez Gene: KAT2A (a.k.a. GCN5, GCN5L2, PCAF-b, hGCN5)
  Promoter: EF-1alpha
  Tag / fusion protein: Flag Tag (C terminal on insert)
  Cloning method: Gibson Cloning
  Sequencing primers: 5′ ATCCGGTGCCTAGAGAAGGT
Terms and licenses: Academic/Nonprofit Terms; Industry Terms: Not Available to Industry
How to cite: dCas9-GCN5 FL was a gift from Isaac Hilton (Addgene plasmid # 179552 ; http://n2t.net/addgene:179552 ; RRID:Addgene_179552)
