[The description below was written by a language model from this plasmid's Addgene catalogue record and pLannotate feature annotations shown in this document.]
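Description:
dCas9-GCN5 FL is a third-generation-style, self-inactivating HIV-1 lentiviral vector built on the LentiCRISPR v2 backbone for expression in mammalian cells, either by transfection or after packaging into lentivirus. In bacteria it is maintained as a high-copy plasmid through a ColE1/pUC-type origin and selected with ampicillin (AmpR); the backbone also carries an f1 origin and an SV40/EM7-driven BleoR cassette outside the viral genome. The lentiviral portion runs from a CMV enhancer/promoter-driven truncated 5' LTR through the Ψ packaging signal, a gag fragment, the RRE for Rev-dependent export and the cPPT/CTS, to a WPRE and a ΔU3 3' LTR followed by a bGH polyadenylation signal.

The payload is an EF-1α core promoter driving catalytically dead S. pyogenes Cas9 (D10A and H840A) fused at its C terminus to full-length human GCN5 (KAT2A), a histone acetyltransferase, with a C-terminal Flag tag recorded for the insert. A puromycin N-acetyltransferase coding sequence lies immediately downstream of the fusion, giving puromycin selection of transduced cells; the feature table does not annotate the linker between them, so how it is co-expressed is not stated. An S. pyogenes gRNA scaffold is annotated upstream of the EF-1α promoter, but no U6 or other Pol III promoter is listed, so the record does not establish whether a functional guide expression cassette is present.

When directed by a guide RNA, the nuclease-inactive fusion brings GCN5 to chosen promoters or enhancers without cutting DNA. The associated work compared CRISPR-based transcriptional activators and examined enhancer-promoter interactions.
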