Features (pLannotate 1.2.2; 34 found; start..end, strand, type, name):
    512..531     +  misc_feature   cPPT/CTS (fragment): central polypurine tract and central termination sequence of HIV-1
    533..766     +  LTR            3' LTR (ΔU3): self-inactivating 3' long terminal repeat (LTR) from HIV-1
    798..1022    +  polyA_signal   bGH poly(A) signal: bovine growth hormone polyadenylation signal
   1026..1047    +  promoter       SV40 promoter (fragment): SV40 enhancer and early promoter
   1068..1496    +  rep_origin     f1 ori (sequence partly withheld): f1 bacteriophage origin of replication; arrow indicates direction of (+) strand synthesis
   1510..1839    +  promoter       SV40 promoter: SV40 enhancer and early promoter
   1887..1934    +  promoter       EM7 promoter: synthetic bacterial promoter&nbsp
   1953..2327    +  CDS            BleoR: antibiotic-binding protein; Sh ble from Streptoalloteichus hindustanus; confers resistance to bleomycin, phleomycin, and Zeocin™
   2337..2462    +  CDS            ble (fragment): BLE_KLEPN - Experimental evidence at protein level: Swiss-Prot protein existence level 1. Binding protein with a strong affinity to the bleomycin family of antibiotics. Binds to CL990; an antimitotic-antibiotic compound. From Klebsiella pneumoniae.
   2457..2578    +  polyA_signal   SV40 poly(A) signal: SV40 polyadenylation signal
   2649..2671    -  protein_bind   lac operator (fragment): The lac repressor binds to the lac operator to inhibit transcription in E. coli. This inhibition can be relieved by adding lactose or isopropyl-β-D-thiogalactopyranoside (IPTG). lac repressor encoded by lacI
   2675..2705    -  promoter       lac promoter: promoter for the E. coli lac operon
   2720..2741    -  protein_bind   CAP binding site: CAP binding activates transcription in the presence of cAMP. E. coli catabolite activator protein
   2754..2846    -  CDS            lacI (fragment): lac repressor; lacI; The lac repressor binds to the lac operator to inhibit transcription in E. coli. This inhibition can be relieved by adding lactose or isopropyl-β-D-thiogalactopyranoside (IPTG).
   3029..3617    -  rep_origin     ori: high-copy-number ColE1/pMB1/pBR322/pUC origin of replication
   3788..4648    -  CDS            AmpR: β-lactamase; bla; confers resistance to ampicillin, carbenicillin, and related antibiotics
   4649..4753    -  promoter       AmpR promoter: bla
   4812..4864    -  misc_feature   bom (fragment): basis of mobility region from pBR322
   5019..5398    +  enhancer       CMV enhancer: human cytomegalovirus immediate early enhancer
   5399..5598    +  promoter       CMV promoter: human cytomegalovirus (CMV) immediate early promoter
   5616..5796    +  LTR            5' LTR (truncated): truncated 5' long terminal repeat (LTR) from HIV-1
   5843..5968    +  misc_feature   HIV-1 Ψ: packaging signal of human immunodeficiency virus type 1
   5952..6315    +  CDS            HIV-1 gag (fragment): gag protein from human immunodeficiency virus 1; gag
   6461..6694    +  misc_feature   RRE: The Rev response element (RRE) of HIV-1 allows for Rev-dependent mRNA export from the nucleus to the cytoplasm.
   7071..7171    +  CDS            Rev (fragment): human immunodeficiency virus 1 (HIV-1) Rev protein; rev; enhances nuclear export of unspliced and incompletely spliced viral mRNAs
   7221..7338    +  misc_feature   cPPT/CTS: central polypurine tract and central termination sequence of HIV-1
   7470..7545    +  misc_RNA       gRNA scaffold: guide RNA scaffold for the Streptococcus pyogenes CRISPR/Cas9 system
   7563..7581    +  CDS            small t antigen (fragment): SV40 (simian virus 40) small t antigen
   7607..7818    +  promoter       EF-1α core promoter: core promoter for human elongation factor EF-1α
   7846..9447    +  CDS            dCas9(N): N-terminal portion of catalytically inactive Streptococcus pyogenes dCas9 carrying the D10A mutation (Zetsche et al., 2015)
   9448..11946   +  CDS            Cas9(C): C-terminal portion of Streptococcus pyogenes Cas9 (Zetsche et al., 2015)
  12217..14511   +  CDS            KAT2A (fragment): KAT2A_HUMAN - Also known as GCN5 From Homo sapiens (Human).
  14607..15204   +  CDS            PuroR (fragment): puromycin N-acetyltransferase; pac from Streptomyces; confers resistance to puromycin
  15220..461     +  misc_feature   WPRE (across the origin): woodchuck hepatitis virus posttranscriptional regulatory element
>Addgene plasmid #179552 | dCas9-GCN5 FL | addgene full sequence | sequence record 354751 | Addgene NGS Result
CATTTTCTCCTCCTTGTATAAATCCTGGTTGCTGTCTCTTTATGAGGAGTTGTGGCCCGTTGTCAGGCAA
CGTGGCGTGGTGTGCACTGTGTTTGCTGACGCAACCCCCACTGGTTGGGGCATTGCCACCACCTGTCAGC
TCCTTTCCGGGACTTTCGCTTTCCCCCTCCCTATTGCCACGGCGGAACTCATCGCCGCCTGCCTTGCCCG
CTGCTGGACAGGGGCTCGGCTGTTGGGCACTGACAATTCCGTGGTGTTGTCGGGGAAATCATCGTCCTTT
CCTTGGCTGCTCGCCTGTGTTGCCACCTGGATTCTGCGCGGGACGTCCTTCTGCTACGTCCCTTCGGCCC
TCAATCCAGCGGACCTTCCTTCCCGCGGCCTGCTGCCGGCTCTGCGGCCTCTTCCGCGTCTTCGCCTTCG
CCCTCAGACGAGTCGGATCTCCCTTTGGGCCGCCTCCCCGCGTCGACTTTAAGACCAATGACTTACAAGG
CAGCTGTAGATCTTAGCCACTTTTTAAAAGAAAAGGGGGGACTGGAAGGGCTAATTCACTCCCAACGAAG
ACAAGATCTGCTTTTTGCTTGTACTGGGTCTCTCTGGTTAGACCAGATCTGAGCCTGGGAGCTCTCTGGC
TAACTAGGGAACCCACTGCTTAAGCCTCAATAAAGCTTGCCTTGAGTGCTTCAAGTAGTGTGTGCCCGTC
TGTTGTGTGACTCTGGTAACTAGAGATCCCTCAGACCCTTTTAGTCAGTGTGGAAAATCTCTAGCAGGGC
CCGTTTAAACCCGCTGATCAGCCTCGACTGTGCCTTCTAGTTGCCAGCCATCTGTTGTTTGCCCCTCCCC
CGTGCCTTCCTTGACCCTGGAAGGTGCCACTCCCACTGTCCTTTCCTAATAAAATGAGGAAATTGCATCG
CATTGTCTGAGTAGGTGTCATTCTATTCTGGGGGGTGGGGTGGGGCAGGACAGCAAGGGGGAGGATTGGG
AAGACAATAGCAGGCATGCTGGGGATGCGGTGGGCTCTATGGCTTCTGAGGCGGAAAGAACCAGCTGGGG
CTCTAGGGGGTATCCCC
[124 nt withheld, positions 1068-1191]
C
[91 nt withheld, positions 1193-1283]
A
[49 nt withheld, positions 1285-1333]
CCTTTGACGTTGGAGTCCACGTTCTTT
[37 nt withheld, positions 1361-1397]
ACCCTATCTCGGTCTATTCTTTTGATTTATAAGGGATTTTGCCGATTTCGGCCTATTGGTTAAAAAATGA
GCTGATTTAACAAAAATTTAACGCGAATTAATTCTGTGGAATGTGTGTCAGTTAGGGTGTGGAAAGTCCC
CAGGCTCCCCAGCAGGCAGAAGTATGCAAAGCATGCATCTCAATTAGTCAGCAACCAGGTGTGGAAAGTC
CCCAGGCTCCCCAGCAGGCAGAAGTATGCAAAGCATGCATCTCAATTAGTCAGCAACCATAGTCCCGCCC
CTAACTCCGCCCATCCCGCCCCTAACTCCGCCCAGTTCCGCCCATTCTCCGCCCCATGGCTGACTAATTT
TTTTTATTTATGCAGAGGCCGAGGCCGCCTCTGCCTCTGAGCTATTCCAGAAGTAGTGAGGAGGCTTTTT
TGGAGGCCTAGGCTTTTGCAAAAAGCTCCCGGGAGCTTGTATATCCATTTTCGGATCTGATCAGCACGTG
TTGACAATTAATCATCGGCATAGTATATCGGCATAGTATAATACGACAAGGTGAGGAACTAAACCATGGC
CAAGTTGACCAGTGCCGTTCCGGTGCTCACCGCGCGCGACGTCGCCGGAGCGGTCGAGTTCTGGACCGAC
CGGCTCGGGTTCTCCCGGGACTTCGTGGAGGACGACTTCGCCGGTGTGGTCCGGGACGACGTGACCCTGT
TCATCAGCGCGGTCCAGGACCAGGTGGTGCCGGACAACACCCTGGCCTGGGTGTGGGTGCGCGGCCTGGA
CGAGCTGTACGCCGAGTGGTCGGAGGTCGTGTCCACGAACTTCCGGGACGCCTCCGGGCCGGCCATGACC
GAGATCGGCGAGCAGCCGTGGGGGCGGGAGTTCGCCCTGCGCGACCCGGCCGGCAACTGCGTGCACTTCG
TGGCCGAGGAGCAGGACTGACACGTGCTACGAGATTTCGATTCCACCGCCGCCTTCTATGAAAGGTTGGG
CTTCGGAATCGTTTTCCGGGACGCCGGCTGGATGATCCTCCAGCGCGGGGATCTCATGCTGGAGTTCTTC
GCCCACCCCAACTTGTTTATTGCAGCTTATAATGGTTACAAATAAAGCAATAGCATCACAAATTTCACAA
ATAAAGCATTTTTTTCACTGCATTCTAGTTGTGGTTTGTCCAAACTCATCAATGTATCTTATCATGTCTG
TATACCGTCGACCTCTAGCTAGAGCTTGGCGTAATCATGGTCATAGCTGTTTCCTGTGTGAAATTGTTAT
CCGCTCACAATTCCACACAACATACGAGCCGGAAGCATAAAGTGTAAAGCCTGGGGTGCCTAATGAGTGA
GCTAACTCACATTAATTGCGTTGCGCTCACTGCCCGCTTTCCAGTCGGGAAACCTGTCGTGCCAGCTGCA
TTAATGAATCGGCCAACGCGCGGGGAGAGGCGGTTTGCGTATTGGGCGCTCTTCCGCTTCCTCGCTCACT
GACTCGCTGCGCTCGGTCGTTCGGCTGCGGCGAGCGGTATCAGCTCACTCAAAGGCGGTAATACGGTTAT
CCACAGAATCAGGGGATAACGCAGGAAAGAACATGTGAGCAAAAGGCCAGCAAAAGGCCAGGAACCGTAA
AAAGGCCGCGTTGCTGGCGTTTTTCCATAGGCTCCGCCCCCCTGACGAGCATCACAAAAATCGACGCTCA
AGTCAGAGGTGGCGAAACCCGACAGGACTATAAAGATACCAGGCGTTTCCCCCTGGAAGCTCCCTCGTGC
GCTCTCCTGTTCCGACCCTGCCGCTTACCGGATACCTGTCCGCCTTTCTCCCTTCGGGAAGCGTGGCGCT
TTCTCATAGCTCACGCTGTAGGTATCTCAGTTCGGTGTAGGTCGTTCGCTCCAAGCTGGGCTGTGTGCAC
GAACCCCCCGTTCAGCCCGACCGCTGCGCCTTATCCGGTAACTATCGTCTTGAGTCCAACCCGGTAAGAC
ACGACTTATCGCCACTGGCAGCAGCCACTGGTAACAGGATTAGCAGAGCGAGGTATGTAGGCGGTGCTAC
AGAGTTCTTGAAGTGGTGGCCTAACTACGGCTACACTAGAAGAACAGTATTTGGTATCTGCGCTCTGCTG
AAGCCAGTTACCTTCGGAAAAAGAGTTGGTAGCTCTTGATCCGGCAAACAAACCACCGCTGGTAGCGGTG
GTTTTTTTGTTTGCAAGCAGCAGATTACGCGCAGAAAAAAAGGATCTCAAGAAGATCCTTTGATCTTTTC
TACGGGGTCTGACGCTCAGTGGAACGAAAACTCACGTTAAGGGATTTTGGTCATGAGATTATCAAAAAGG
ATCTTCACCTAGATCCTTTTAAATTAAAAATGAAGTTTTAAATCAATCTAAAGTATATATGAGTAAACTT
GGTCTGACAGTTACCAATGCTTAATCAGTGAGGCACCTATCTCAGCGATCTGTCTATTTCGTTCATCCAT
AGTTGCCTGACTCCCCGTCGTGTAGATAACTACGATACGGGAGGGCTTACCATCTGGCCCCAGTGCTGCA
ATGATACCGCGAGACCCACGCTCACCGGCTCCAGATTTATCAGCAATAAACCAGCCAGCCGGAAGGGCCG
AGCGCAGAAGTGGTCCTGCAACTTTATCCGCCTCCATCCAGTCTATTAATTGTTGCCGGGAAGCTAGAGT
AAGTAGTTCGCCAGTTAATAGTTTGCGCAACGTTGTTGCCATTGCTACAGGCATCGTGGTGTCACGCTCG
TCGTTTGGTATGGCTTCATTCAGCTCCGGTTCCCAACGATCAAGGCGAGTTACATGATCCCCCATGTTGT
GCAAAAAAGCGGTTAGCTCCTTCGGTCCTCCGATCGTTGTCAGAAGTAAGTTGGCCGCAGTGTTATCACT
CATGGTTATGGCAGCACTGCATAATTCTCTTACTGTCATGCCATCCGTAAGATGCTTTTCTGTGACTGGT
GAGTACTCAACCAAGTCATTCTGAGAATAGTGTATGCGGCGACCGAGTTGCTCTTGCCCGGCGTCAATAC
GGGATAATACCGCGCCACATAGCAGAACTTTAAAAGTGCTCATCATTGGAAAACGTTCTTCGGGGCGAAA
ACTCTCAAGGATCTTACCGCTGTTGAGATCCAGTTCGATGTAACCCACTCGTGCACCCAACTGATCTTCA
GCATCTTTTACTTTCACCAGCGTTTCTGGGTGAGCAAAAACAGGAAGGCAAAATGCCGCAAAAAAGGGAA
TAAGGGCGACACGGAAATGTTGAATACTCATACTCTTCCTTTTTCAATATTATTGAAGCATTTATCAGGG
TTATTGTCTCATGAGCGGATACATATTTGAATGTATTTAGAAAAATAAACAAATAGGGGTTCCGCGCACA
TTTCCCCGAAAAGTGCCACCTGACGTCGACGGATCGGGAGATCTCCCGATCCCCTATGGTGCACTCTCAG
TACAATCTGCTCTGATGCCGCATAGTTAAGCCAGTATCTGCTCCCTGCTTGTGTGTTGGAGGTCGCTGAG
TAGTGCGCGAGCAAAATTTAAGCTACAACAAGGCAAGGCTTGACCGACAATTGCATGAAGAATCTGCTTA
GGGTTAGGCGTTTTGCGCTGCTTCGCGATGTACGGGCCAGATATACGCGTTGACATTGATTATTGACTAG
TTATTAATAGTAATCAATTACGGGGTCATTAGTTCATAGCCCATATATGGAGTTCCGCGTTACATAACTT
ACGGTAAATGGCCCGCCTGGCTGACCGCCCAACGACCCCCGCCCATTGACGTCAATAATGACGTATGTTC
CCATAGTAACGCCAATAGGGACTTTCCATTGACGTCAATGGGTGGAGTATTTACGGTAAACTGCCCACTT
GGCAGTACATCAAGTGTATCATATGCCAAGTACGCCCCCTATTGACGTCAATGACGGTAAATGGCCCGCC
TGGCATTATGCCCAGTACATGACCTTATGGGACTTTCCTACTTGGCAGTACATCTACGTATTAGTCATCG
CTATTACCATGGTGATGCGGTTTTGGCAGTACATCAATGGGCGTGGATAGCGGTTTGACTCACGGGGATT
TCCAAGTCTCCACCCCATTGACGTCAATGGGAGTTTGTTTTGGCACCAAAATCAACGGGACTTTCCAAAA
TGTCGTAACAACTCCGCCCCATTGACGCAAATGGGCGGTAGGCGTGTACGGTGGGAGGTCTATATAAGCA
GCGCGTTTTGCCTGTACTGGGTCTCTCTGGTTAGACCAGATCTGAGCCTGGGAGCTCTCTGGCTAACTAG
GGAACCCACTGCTTAAGCCTCAATAAAGCTTGCCTTGAGTGCTTCAAGTAGTGTGTGCCCGTCTGTTGTG
TGACTCTGGTAACTAGAGATCCCTCAGACCCTTTTAGTCAGTGTGGAAAATCTCTAGCAGTGGCGCCCGA
ACAGGGACTTGAAAGCGAAAGGGAAACCAGAGGAGCTCTCTCGACGCAGGACTCGGCTTGCTGAAGCGCG
CACGGCAAGAGGCGAGGGGCGGCGACTGGTGAGTACGCCAAAAATTTTGACTAGCGGAGGCTAGAAGGAG
AGAGATGGGTGCGAGAGCGTCAGTATTAAGCGGGGGAGAATTAGATCGCGATGGGAAAAAATTCGGTTAA
GGCCAGGGGGAAAGAAAAAATATAAATTAAAACATATAGTATGGGCAAGCAGGGAGCTAGAACGATTCGC
AGTTAATCCTGGCCTGTTAGAAACATCAGAAGGCTGTAGACAAATACTGGGACAGCTACAACCATCCCTT
CAGACAGGATCAGAAGAACTTAGATCATTATATAATACAGTAGCAACCCTCTATTGTGTGCATCAAAGGA
TAGAGATAAAAGACACCAAGGAAGCTTTAGACAAGATAGAGGAAGAGCAAAACAAAAGTAAGACCACCGC
ACAGCAAGCGGCCGCTGATCTTCAGACCTGGAGGAGGAGATATGAGGGACAATTGGAGAAGTGAATTATA
TAAATATAAAGTAGTAAAAATTGAACCATTAGGAGTAGCACCCACCAAGGCAAAGAGAAGAGTGGTGCAG
AGAGAAAAAAGAGCAGTGGGAATAGGAGCTTTGTTCCTTGGGTTCTTGGGAGCAGCAGGAAGCACTATGG
GCGCAGCGTCAATGACGCTGACGGTACAGGCCAGACAATTATTGTCTGGTATAGTGCAGCAGCAGAACAA
TTTGCTGAGGGCTATTGAGGCGCAACAGCATCTGTTGCAACTCACAGTCTGGGGCATCAAGCAGCTCCAG
GCAAGAATCCTGGCTGTGGAAAGATACCTAAAGGATCAACAGCTCCTGGGGATTTGGGGTTGCTCTGGAA
AACTCATTTGCACCACTGCTGTGCCTTGGAATGCTAGTTGGAGTAATAAATCTCTGGAACAGATTTGGAA
TCACACGACCTGGATGGAGTGGGACAGAGAAATTAACAATTACACAAGCTTAATACACTCCTTAATTGAA
GAATCGCAAAACCAGCAAGAAAAGAATGAACAAGAATTATTGGAATTAGATAAATGGGCAAGTTTGTGGA
ATTGGTTTAACATAACAAATTGGCTGTGGTATATAAAATTATTCATAATGATAGTAGGAGGCTTGGTAGG
TTTAAGAATAGTTTTTGCTGTACTTTCTATAGTGAATAGAGTTAGGCAGGGATATTCACCATTATCGTTT
CAGACCCACCTCCCAACCCCGAGGGGACCCGACAGGCCCGAAGGAATAGAAGAAGAAGGTGGAGAGAGAG
ACAGAGACAGATCCATTCGATTAGTGAACGGATCGGCACTGCGTGCGCCAATTCTGCAGACAAATGGCAG
TATTCATCCACAATTTTAAAAGAAAAGGGGGGATTGGGGGGTACAGTGCAGGGGAAAGAATAGTAGACAT
AATAGCAACAGACATACAAACTAAAGAATTACAAAAACAAATTACAAAAATTCAAAATTTTCGGGTTTAT
TACAGGGACAGCAGAGATCCAGTTTGGTTAATTAAGGTACCGATATCACTAGTGTTCCATTAACTGCGCT
AAAAATAATTTTTAAATCTTTTTTAGCTTCTTGCTCTTTTTTGTACGTCTCTGTTTTAGAGCTAGAAATA
GCAAGTTAAAATAAGGCTAGTCCGTTATCAACTTGAAAAAGTGGCACCGAGTCGGTGCTTTTTTGAATTC
GCTAGCTAGGTCTTGAAAGGAGTGGGAATTGGCTCCGGTGCCCGTCAGTGGGCAGAGCGCACATCGCCCA
CAGTCCCCGAGAAGTTGGGGGGAGGGGTCGGCAATTGATCCGGTGCCTAGAGAAGGTGGCGCGGGGTAAA
CTGGGAAAGTGATGTCGTGTACTGGCTCCGCCTTTTTCCCGAGGGTGGGGGAGAACCGTATATAAGTGCA
GTAGTCGCCGTGAACGTTCTTTTTCGCAACGGGTTTGCCGCCAGAACACAGGACCGGTTCTAGAGCGCTG
CCACCATGGACAAGAAGTACAGCATCGGCCTGGCCATCGGCACCAACTCTGTGGGCTGGGCCGTGATCAC
CGACGAGTACAAGGTGCCCAGCAAGAAATTCAAGGTGCTGGGCAACACCGACCGGCACAGCATCAAGAAG
AACCTGATCGGAGCCCTGCTGTTCGACAGCGGCGAAACAGCCGAGGCCACCCGGCTGAAGAGAACCGCCA
GAAGAAGATACACCAGACGGAAGAACCGGATCTGCTATCTGCAAGAGATCTTCAGCAACGAGATGGCCAA
GGTGGACGACAGCTTCTTCCACAGACTGGAAGAGTCCTTCCTGGTGGAAGAGGATAAGAAGCACGAGCGG
CACCCCATCTTCGGCAACATCGTGGACGAGGTGGCCTACCACGAGAAGTACCCCACCATCTACCACCTGA
GAAAGAAACTGGTGGACAGCACCGACAAGGCCGACCTGCGGCTGATCTATCTGGCCCTGGCCCACATGAT
CAAGTTCCGGGGCCACTTCCTGATCGAGGGCGACCTGAACCCCGACAACAGCGACGTGGACAAGCTGTTC
ATCCAGCTGGTGCAGACCTACAACCAGCTGTTCGAGGAAAACCCCATCAACGCCAGCGGCGTGGACGCCA
AGGCCATCCTGTCTGCCAGACTGAGCAAGAGCAGACGGCTGGAAAATCTGATCGCCCAGCTGCCCGGCGA
GAAGAAGAATGGCCTGTTCGGAAACCTGATTGCCCTGAGCCTGGGCCTGACCCCCAACTTCAAGAGCAAC
TTCGACCTGGCCGAGGATGCCAAACTGCAGCTGAGCAAGGACACCTACGACGACGACCTGGACAACCTGC
TGGCCCAGATCGGCGACCAGTACGCCGACCTGTTTCTGGCCGCCAAGAACCTGTCCGACGCCATCCTGCT
GAGCGACATCCTGAGAGTGAACACCGAGATCACCAAGGCCCCCCTGAGCGCCTCTATGATCAAGAGATAC
GACGAGCACCACCAGGACCTGACCCTGCTGAAAGCTCTCGTGCGGCAGCAGCTGCCTGAGAAGTACAAAG
AGATTTTCTTCGACCAGAGCAAGAACGGCTACGCCGGCTACATTGACGGCGGAGCCAGCCAGGAAGAGTT
CTACAAGTTCATCAAGCCCATCCTGGAAAAGATGGACGGCACCGAGGAACTGCTCGTGAAGCTGAACAGA
GAGGACCTGCTGCGGAAGCAGCGGACCTTCGACAACGGCAGCATCCCCCACCAGATCCACCTGGGAGAGC
TGCACGCCATTCTGCGGCGGCAGGAAGATTTTTACCCATTCCTGAAGGACAACCGGGAAAAGATCGAGAA
GATCCTGACCTTCCGCATCCCCTACTACGTGGGCCCTCTGGCCAGGGGAAACAGCAGATTCGCCTGGATG
ACCAGAAAGAGCGAGGAAACCATCACCCCCTGGAACTTCGAGGAAGTGGTGGACAAGGGCGCTTCCGCCC
AGAGCTTCATCGAGCGGATGACCAACTTCGATAAGAACCTGCCCAACGAGAAGGTGCTGCCCAAGCACAG
CCTGCTGTACGAGTACTTCACCGTGTATAACGAGCTGACCAAAGTGAAATACGTGACCGAGGGAATGAGA
AAGCCCGCCTTCCTGAGCGGCGAGCAGAAAAAGGCCATCGTGGACCTGCTGTTCAAGACCAACCGGAAAG
TGACCGTGAAGCAGCTGAAAGAGGACTACTTCAAGAAAATCGAGTGCTTCGACTCCGTGGAAATCTCCGG
CGTGGAAGATCGGTTCAACGCCTCCCTGGGCACATACCACGATCTGCTGAAAATTATCAAGGACAAGGAC
TTCCTGGACAATGAGGAAAACGAGGACATTCTGGAAGATATCGTGCTGACCCTGACACTGTTTGAGGACA
GAGAGATGATCGAGGAACGGCTGAAAACCTATGCCCACCTGTTCGACGACAAAGTGATGAAGCAGCTGAA
GCGGCGGAGATACACCGGCTGGGGCAGGCTGAGCCGGAAGCTGATCAACGGCATCCGGGACAAGCAGTCC
GGCAAGACAATCCTGGATTTCCTGAAGTCCGACGGCTTCGCCAACAGAAACTTCATGCAGCTGATCCACG
ACGACAGCCTGACCTTTAAAGAGGACATCCAGAAAGCCCAGGTGTCCGGCCAGGGCGATAGCCTGCACGA
GCACATTGCCAATCTGGCCGGCAGCCCCGCCATTAAGAAGGGCATCCTGCAGACAGTGAAGGTGGTGGAC
GAGCTCGTGAAAGTGATGGGCCGGCACAAGCCCGAGAACATCGTGATCGAAATGGCCAGAGAGAACCAGA
CCACCCAGAAGGGACAGAAGAACAGCCGCGAGAGAATGAAGCGGATCGAAGAGGGCATCAAAGAGCTGGG
CAGCCAGATCCTGAAAGAACACCCCGTGGAAAACACCCAGCTGCAGAACGAGAAGCTGTACCTGTACTAC
CTGCAGAATGGGCGGGATATGTACGTGGACCAGGAACTGGACATCAACCGGCTGTCCGACTACGATGTGG
ACGCCATCGTGCCTCAGAGCTTTCTGAAGGACGACTCCATCGACAACAAGGTGCTGACCAGAAGCGACAA
GAACCGGGGCAAGAGCGACAACGTGCCCTCCGAAGAGGTCGTGAAGAAGATGAAGAACTACTGGCGGCAG
CTGCTGAACGCCAAGCTGATTACCCAGAGAAAGTTCGACAATCTGACCAAGGCCGAGAGAGGCGGCCTGA
GCGAACTGGATAAGGCCGGCTTCATCAAGAGACAGCTGGTGGAAACCCGGCAGATCACAAAGCACGTGGC
ACAGATCCTGGACTCCCGGATGAACACTAAGTACGACGAGAATGACAAGCTGATCCGGGAAGTGAAAGTG
ATCACCCTGAAGTCCAAGCTGGTGTCCGATTTCCGGAAGGATTTCCAGTTTTACAAAGTGCGCGAGATCA
ACAACTACCACCACGCCCACGACGCCTACCTGAACGCCGTCGTGGGAACCGCCCTGATCAAAAAGTACCC
TAAGCTGGAAAGCGAGTTCGTGTACGGCGACTACAAGGTGTACGACGTGCGGAAGATGATCGCCAAGAGC
GAGCAGGAAATCGGCAAGGCTACCGCCAAGTACTTCTTCTACAGCAACATCATGAACTTTTTCAAGACCG
AGATTACCCTGGCCAACGGCGAGATCCGGAAGCGGCCTCTGATCGAGACAAACGGCGAAACCGGGGAGAT
CGTGTGGGATAAGGGCCGGGATTTTGCCACCGTGCGGAAAGTGCTGAGCATGCCCCAAGTGAATATCGTG
AAAAAGACCGAGGTGCAGACAGGCGGCTTCAGCAAAGAGTCTATCCTGCCCAAGAGGAACAGCGATAAGC
TGATCGCCAGAAAGAAGGACTGGGACCCTAAGAAGTACGGCGGCTTCGACAGCCCCACCGTGGCCTATTC
TGTGCTGGTGGTGGCCAAAGTGGAAAAGGGCAAGTCCAAGAAACTGAAGAGTGTGAAAGAGCTGCTGGGG
ATCACCATCATGGAAAGAAGCAGCTTCGAGAAGAATCCCATCGACTTTCTGGAAGCCAAGGGCTACAAAG
AAGTGAAAAAGGACCTGATCATCAAGCTGCCTAAGTACTCCCTGTTCGAGCTGGAAAACGGCCGGAAGAG
AATGCTGGCCTCTGCCGGCGAACTGCAGAAGGGAAACGAACTGGCCCTGCCCTCCAAATATGTGAACTTC
CTGTACCTGGCCAGCCACTATGAGAAGCTGAAGGGCTCCCCCGAGGATAATGAGCAGAAACAGCTGTTTG
TGGAACAGCACAAGCACTACCTGGACGAGATCATCGAGCAGATCAGCGAGTTCTCCAAGAGAGTGATCCT
GGCCGACGCTAATCTGGACAAAGTGCTGTCCGCCTACAACAAGCACCGGGATAAGCCCATCAGAGAGCAG
GCCGAGAATATCATCCACCTGTTTACCCTGACCAATCTGGGAGCCCCTGCCGCCTTCAAGTACTTTGACA
CCACCATCGACCGGAAGAGGTACACCAGCACCAAAGAGGTGCTGGACGCCACCCTGATCCACCAGAGCAT
CACCGGCCTGTACGAGACACGGATCGACCTGTCTCAGCTGGGAGGCGACAAGCGACCTGCCGCCACAAAG
AAGGCTGGACAGGCTAAGAAGAAGAAAGGATCCATGGCGGAACCTTCCCAGGCCCCGACCCCGGCCCCGG
CTGCGCAGCCCCGGCCCCTTCAGTCCCCAGCCCCTGCCCCAACTCCGACTCCTGCACCCAGCCCGGCTTC
AGCCCCGATTCCGACTCCCACCCCGGCACCAGCCCCTGCCCCAGCTGCAGCCCCAGCCGGCAGCACAGGG
ACTGGGGGGCCCGGGGTAGGAAGTGGGGGGGCCGGGAGCGGGGGGGATCCGGCTCGACCTGGCCTGAGCC
AGCAGCAGCGCGCCAGTCAGAGGAAGGCGCAAGTCCGGGGGCTGCCGCGCGCCAAGAAGCTTGAGAAGCT
AGGGGTCTTCTCGGCTTGCAAGGCCAATGAAACCTGTAAGTGTAATGGCTGGAAAAACCCCAAGCCCCCC
ACTGCACCCCGCATGGATCTGCAGCAGCCAGCTGCCAACCTGAGTGAGCTGTGCCGCAGTTGTGAGCACC
CCTTGGCTGACCACGTATCCCACTTGGAGAATGTGTCAGAGGATGAGATAAACCGACTGCTGGGGATGGT
GGTGGATGTGGAGAATCTCTTCATGTCTGTTCACAAGGAAGAGGACACAGACACCAAGCAGGTCTATTTC
TACCTCTTCAAGCTACTGCGGAAATGCATCCTGCAGATGACCCGGCCTGTGGTGGAGGGGTCCCTGGGCA
GCCCTCCATTTGAGAAACCTAATATTGAGCAGGGTGTGCTGAACTTTGTGCAGTACAAGTTTAGTCACCT
GGCTCCCCGGGAGCGGCAGACGATGTTCGAGCTCTCAAAGATGTTCTTGCTCTGCCTTAACTACTGGAAG
CTTGAGACACCTGCCCAGTTTCGGCAGAGGTCTCAGGCTGAGGACGTGGCTACCTACAAGGTCAATTACA
CCAGATGGCTCTGTTACTGCCACGTGCCCCAGAGCTGTGATAGCCTCCCCCGCTACGAAACCACTCATGT
CTTTGGGCGAAGCCTTCTCCGGTCCATTTTCACCGTTACCCGCCGGCAGCTGCTGGAAAAGTTCCGAGTG
GAGAAGGACAAATTGGTGCCCGAGAAGAGGACCCTCATCCTCACTCACTTCCCCAAATTCCTGTCCATGC
TGGAGGAGGAGATCTATGGGGCAAACTCTCCAATCTGGGAGTCAGGCTTCACCATGCCACCCTCAGAGGG
GACACAGCTGGTTCCCCGGCCAGCTTCAGTCAGTGCAGCGGTTGTTCCCAGCACCCCCATCTTCAGCCCC
AGCATGGGTGGGGGCAGCAACAGCTCCCTGAGTCTGGATTCTGCAGGGGCCGAGCCTATGCCAGGCGAGA
AGAGGACGCTCCCAGAGAACCTGACCCTGGAGGATGCCAAGCGGCTCCGTGTGATGGGTGACATCCCCAT
GGAGCTGGTCAATGAGGTCATGCTGACCATCACTGACCCTGCTGCCATGCTGGGGCCTGAGACGAGCCTG
CTTTCGGCCAATGCGGCCCGGGATGAGACAGCCCGCCTGGAGGAGCGCCGCGGCATCATCGAGTTCCATG
TCATCGGCAACTCACTGACGCCCAAGGCCAACCGGCGGGTGTTGCTGTGGCTCGTGGGGCTGCAGAATGT
CTTTTCCCACCAGCTGCCGCGCATGCCTAAGGAGTATATCGCCCGCCTCGTCTTTGACCCGAAGCACAAG
ACTCTGGCCTTGATCAAGGATGGGCGGGTCATCGGTGGCATCTGCTTCCGCATGTTTCCCACCCAGGGCT
TCACGGAGATTGTCTTCTGTGCTGTCACCTCGAATGAGCAGGTCAAGGGTTATGGGACCCACCTGATGAA
CCACCTGAAGGAGTATCACATCAAGCACAACATTCTCTACTTCCTCACCTACGCCGACGAGTACGCCATC
GGCTACTTCAAAAAGCAGGGTTTCTCCAAGGACATCAAGGTGCCCAAGAGCCGCTACCTGGGCTACATCA
AGGACTACGAGGGAGCGACGCTGATGGAGTGTGAGCTGAATCCCCGCATCCCCTACACGGAGCTGTCCCA
CATCATCAAGAAGCAGAAAGAGATCATCAAGAAGCTGATTGAGCGCAAACAGGCCCAGATCCGCAAGGTC
TACCCGGGGCTCAGCTGCTTCAAGGAGGGCGTGAGGCAGATCCCTGTGGAGAGCGTTCCTGGCATTCGAG
AGACAGGCTGGAAGCCATTGGGGAAGGAGAAGGGGAAGGAGCTGAAGGACCCCGACCAGCTCTACACAAC
CCTCAAAAACCTGCTGGCCCAAATCAAGTCTCACCCCAGTGCCTGGCCCTTCATGGAGCCTGTGAAGAAG
TCGGAGGCCCCTGACTACTACGAGGTCATCCGCTTCCCCATTGACCTGAAGACCATGACTGAGCGGCTGC
GAAGCCGCTACTACGTGACCCGGAAGCTCTTTGTGGCCGACCTGCAGCGGGTCATCGCCAACTGTCGCGA
GTACAACCCCCCGGACAGCGAGTACTGCCGCTGTGCCAGCGCCCTGGAGAAGTTCTTCTACTTCAAGCTC
AAGGAGGGAGGCCTCATTGACAAGGGATCCGATTACAAAGACGATGACGATAAGGGATCCGGCGCAACAA
ACTTCTCTCTGCTGAAACAAGCCGGAGATGTCGAAGAGAATCCTGGACCGACCGAGTACAAGCCCACGGT
GCGCCTCGCCACCCGCGACGACGTCCCCAGGGCCGTACGCACCCTCGCCGCCGCGTTCGCCGACTACCCC
GCCACGCGCCACACCGTCGATCCGGACCGCCACATCGAGCGGGTCACCGAGCTGCAAGAACTCTTCCTCA
CGCGCGTCGGGCTCGACATCGGCAAGGTGTGGGTCGCGGACGACGGCGCCGCGGTGGCGGTCTGGACCAC
GCCGGAGAGCGTCGAAGCGGGGGCGGTGTTCGCCGAGATCGGCCCGCGCATGGCCGAGTTGAGCGGTTCC
CGGCTGGCCGCGCAGCAACAGATGGAAGGCCTCCTGGCGCCGCACCGGCCCAAGGAGCCCGCGTGGTTCC
TGGCCACCGTCGGAGTCTCGCCCGACCACCAGGGCAAGGGTCTGGGCAGCGCCGTCGTGCTCCCCGGAGT
GGAGGCGGCCGAGCGCGCCGGGGTGCCCGCCTTCCTGGAGACCTCCGCGCCCCGCAACCTCCCCTTCTAC
GAGCGGCTCGGCTTCACCGTCACCGCCGACGTCGAGGTGCCCGAAGGACCGCGCACCTGGTGCATGACCC
GCAAGCCCGGTGCCTGAACGCGTTAAGTCGACAATCAACCTCTGGATTACAAAATTTGTGAAAGATTGAC
TGGTATTCTTAACTATGTTGCTCCTTTTACGCTATGTGGATACGCTGCTTTAATGCCTTTGTATCATGCT
ATTGCTTCCCGTATGGCTTT
